Addgene plasmid #154651: pEPYC1CB0187
Purpose: MoClo Level 1 luciferase reporter
Depositing lab: Nicola Patron. Depositing organization: Earlham Institute. Publication: Rational design of minimal synthetic promoters for plants. Cai YM, Kallam K, Tidd H, Gendarini G, Salzman A, Patron NJ. Nucleic Acids Res. 2020 Aug 28. pii: 5897334. doi: 10.1093/nar/gkaa682. PubMed 32856047.
Backbone
  Vector backbone: pICH47732
  Vector type: Synthetic Biology
Growth in bacteria
  Bacterial resistance: Ampicillin, 100 μg/mL
  Growth temperature: 37°C
  Growth strain: NEB Stable
  Copy number: High Copy
Gene/Insert
  Gene/Insert name: MinSyn_046 Firefly luciferase expression cassette [MinSyn_046::TMV::LucF::Flag::ocsT]
  Species: Synthetic
  Cloning method: Restriction Enzyme; 5′ cloning site BsaI (destroyed during cloning); 3′ cloning site BsaI (destroyed during cloning)
Terms and licenses: Academic/Nonprofit Terms; Industry Terms: Not Available to Industry
Depositor comments: Please visit https://www.biorxiv.org/content/10.1101/2020.05.14.095406v1 for bioRxiv preprint.
How to cite: pEPYC1CB0187 was a gift from Nicola Patron (Addgene plasmid # 154651 ; http://n2t.net/addgene:154651 ; RRID:Addgene_154651)
