[The description below was written by a language model from this plasmid's Addgene catalogue record and pLannotate feature annotations shown in this document.]
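Description:
pEPYC1CB0187 is a MoClo (Golden Gate modular cloning) Level 1 plasmid built in the pICH47732 acceptor backbone and carrying a single plant transcription unit that reports promoter activity through firefly luciferase. The backbone is a binary-type vector. Nopaline C58 left and right T-DNA border repeats flank the cargo, so the cassette can in principle be delivered to plant cells from Agrobacterium. Replication functions comprise a high-copy ColE1/pUC-type origin for E. coli together with the broad-host-range incP oriV and its initiator gene trfA. Selection in bacteria is by ampicillin through a β-lactamase gene under its own promoter. A very short TetR fragment is also annotated and appears to be a backbone remnant rather than a functional gene. The full sequence is 7,057 nt.

The insert is described as MinSyn_046::TMV::LucF::Flag::ocsT. MinSyn_046 is a synthetic minimal plant promoter. The annotation software detects only three short adjacent fragments matching the CaMV 35S promoter in this region, which suggests that the design borrows some 35S-derived sequence, but the record does not detail the promoter's composition. Downstream lies the tobacco mosaic virus Ω leader, a 5′ translational enhancer, followed by the firefly luciferase (luc+) coding sequence. The catalogue name indicates a Flag epitope tag after luciferase, though the tag is not separately annotated in the feature table. The octopine synthase terminator closes the unit. The parts were assembled by BsaI-based cloning, which destroyed the flanking BsaI sites.

The plasmid serves as a luciferase reporter for measuring the strength of this rationally designed minimal synthetic promoter in plants. As a Level 1 module, it could also be combined with other transcription units into higher-order multigene assemblies.
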