Features (pLannotate 1.2.2; 14 found; start..end, strand, type, name):
     42..66      +  misc_feature   RB T-DNA repeat: right border repeat from nopaline C58 T-DNA
    178..198     -  CDS            TetR (fragment): tetracycline resistance regulatory protein; tetR
    225..1370    -  CDS            trfA: TRFA_ECOLX - Experimental evidence at protein level: Swiss-Prot protein existence level 1. Also involved in plasmid copy number control, promoting intermolecular coupling of protein bound iterons at oriV, which inhibits replication initiation. From Escherichia coli.
   1706..2294    -  rep_origin     ori: high-copy-number ColE1/pMB1/pBR322/pUC origin of replication
   2465..3325    -  CDS            AmpR: β-lactamase; bla; confers resistance to ampicillin, carbenicillin, and related antibiotics
   3326..3430    -  promoter       AmpR promoter: bla
   3517..4148    -  rep_origin     oriV: incP origin of replication
   4240..4264    +  misc_feature   LB T-DNA repeat: left border repeat from nopaline C58 T-DNA
   4395..4421    +  promoter       CaMV 35S promoter (fragment): strong constitutive promoter from cauliflower mosaic virus
   4422..4446    +  promoter       CaMV 35S promoter (fragment): strong constitutive promoter from cauliflower mosaic virus
   4447..4468    +  promoter       CaMV 35S promoter (fragment): strong constitutive promoter from cauliflower mosaic virus
   4539..4594    +  misc_feature   TMV Ω: translational enhancer from the tobacco mosaic virus 5'-leader sequence (Gallie et al., 1988)
   4596..6245    +  CDS            luciferase: firefly luciferase; luc+; enhanced luc+ version of the luciferase gene
   6343..7050    +  terminator     OCS terminator: octopine synthase terminator
>Addgene plasmid #154651 | pEPYC1CB0187 | depositor full sequence | sequence record 299581 | pEPYC1CB0187 sequence 7057 bps
GCAATTGTCTTCTGCACGAAGTGGTTTAAACTATCAGTGTTTGACAGGATATATTGGCGGGTAAACCTAA
GAGAAAAGAGCGTTTATTAGAATAATCGGATATTTAAAAGGGCGTGAAAAGGTTTATCCGTTCGTCCATT
TGTATGTGCATGCCAACCACAGGGTTCCCCAGATCAGGCGCTGGCTGCTGAACCCCCAGCCGGAACTGAC
CCCACAAGGCCCTAGCGTTTGCAATGCACCAGGTCATCATTGACCCAGGCGTGTTCCACCAGGCCGCTGC
CTCGCAACTCTTCGCAGGCTTCGCCGACCTGCTCGCGCCACTTCTTCACGCGGGTGGAATCCGATCCGCA
CATGAGGCGGAAGGTTTCCAGCTTGAGCGGGTACGGCTCCCGGTGCGAGCTGAAATAGTCGAACATCCGT
CGGGCCGTCGGCGACAGCTTGCGGTACTTCTCCCATATGAATTTCGTGTAGTGGTCGCCAGCAAACAGCA
CGACGATTTCCTCGTCGATCAGGACCTGGCAACGGGACGTTTTCTTGCCACGGTCCAGGACGCGGAAGCG
GTGCAGCAGCGACACCGATTCCAGGTGCCCAACGCGGTCGGACGTGAAGCCCATCGCCGTCGCCTGTAGG
CGCGACAGGCATTCCTCGGCCTTCGTGTAATACCGGCCATTGATCGACCAGCCCAGGTCCTGGCAAAGCT
CGTAGAACGTGAAGGTGATCGGCTCGCCGATAGGGGTGCGCTTCGCGTACTCCAACACCTGCTGCCACAC
CAGTTCGTCATCGTCGGCCCGCAGCTCGACGCCGGTGTAGGTGATCTTCACGTCCTTGTTGACGTGGAAA
ATGACCTTGTTTTGCAGCGCCTCGCGCGGGATTTTCTTGTTGCGCGTGGTGAACAGGGCAGAGCGGGCCG
TGTCGTTTGGCATCGCTCGCATCGTGTCCGGCCACGGCGCAATATCGAACAAGGAAAGCTGCATTTCCTT
GATCTGCTGCTTCGTGTGTTTCAGCAACGCGGCCTGCTTGGCCTCGCTGACCTGTTTTGCCAGGTCCTCG
CCGGCGGTTTTTCGCTTCTTGGTCGTCATAGTTCCTCGCGTGTCGATGGTCATCGACTTCGCCAAACCTG
CCGCCTCCTGTTCAAGACGACGCGAACGCTCCACGGCGGCCGATGGCGCGGGCAGGGCAGGGGGAGCCAG
TTGCACGCTGTCGCGCTCGATCTTGGCCGTAGCTTGCTGGACCATCGAGCCGACGGACTGGAAGGTTTCG
CGGGGCGCACGCATGACGGTGCGGCTTGCGATGGTTTCGGCATCCTCGGCGGAAAACCCCGCGTCGATCA
GTTCTTGCCTGTATGCCTTCCGGTCAAACGTCCGATTCATTCACCCTCCTTGCGGGATTGCCCCGACTCA
CGCCGGGGCAATGTGCCCTTATTCCTGATTTGACCCGCCTGGTGCCTTGGTGTCCAGATAATCCACCTTA
TCGGCAATGAAGTCGGTCCCGTAGACCGTCTGGCCGTCCTTCTCGTACTTGGTATTCCGAATCTTGCCCT
GCACGAATACCAGCGACCCCTTGCCCAAATACTTGCCGTGGGCCTCGGCCTGAGAGCCAAAACACTTGAT
GCGGAAGAAGTCGGTGCGCTCCTGCTTGTCGCCGGCATCGTTGCGCCACATCTAGGATCTGCCAGGAACC
GTAAAAAGGCCGCGTTGCTGGCGTTTTTCCATAGGCTCCGCCCCCCTGACGAGCATCACAAAAATCGACG
CTCAAGTCAGAGGTGGCGAAACCCGACAGGACTATAAAGATACCAGGCGTTTCCCCCTGGAAGCTCCCTC
GTGCGCTCTCCTGTTCCGACCCTGCCGCTTACCGGATACCTGTCCGCCTTTCTCCCTTCGGGAAGCGTGG
CGCTTTCTCATAGCTCACGCTGTAGGTATCTCAGTTCGGTGTAGGTCGTTCGCTCCAAGCTGGGCTGTGT
GCACGAACCCCCCGTTCAGCCCGACCGCTGCGCCTTATCCGGTAACTATCGTCTTGAGTCCAACCCGGTA
AGACACGACTTATCGCCACTGGCAGCAGCCACTGGTAACAGGATTAGCAGAGCGAGGTATGTAGGCGGTG
CTACAGAGTTCTTGAAGTGGTGGCCTAACTACGGCTACACTAGAAGAACAGTATTTGGTATCTGCGCTCT
GCTGAAGCCAGTTACCTTCGGAAAAAGAGTTGGTAGCTCTTGATCCGGCAAACAAACCACCGCTGGTAGC
GGTGGTTTTTTTGTTTGCAAGCAGCAGATTACGCGCAGAAAAAAAGGATCTCAAGAAGATCCTTTGATCT
TTTCTACGGGGTCTGACGCTCAGTGGAACGAAAACTCACGTTAAGGGATTTTGGTCATGAGATTATCAAA
AAGGATCTTCACCTAGATCCTTTTAAATTAAAAATGAAGTTTTAAATCAATCTAAAGTATATATGAGTAA
ACTTGGTCTGACAGTTACCAATGCTTAATCAGTGAGGCACCTATCTCAGCGATCTGTCTATTTCGTTCAT
CCATAGTTGCCTGACTCCCCGTCGTGTAGATAACTACGATACGGGAGGGCTTACCATCTGGCCCCAGTGC
TGCAATGATACCGCGAGAACCACGCTCACCGGCTCCAGATTTATCAGCAATAAACCAGCCAGCCGGAAGG
GCCGAGCGCAGAAGTGGTCCTGCAACTTTATCCGCCTCCATCCAGTCTATTAATTGTTGCCGGGAAGCTA
GAGTAAGTAGTTCGCCAGTTAATAGTTTGCGCAACGTTGTTGCCATTGCTACAGGCATCGTGGTGTCACG
CTCGTCGTTTGGTATGGCTTCATTCAGCTCCGGTTCCCAACGATCAAGGCGAGTTACATGATCCCCCATG
TTGTGCAAAAAAGCGGTTAGCTCCTTCGGTCCTCCGATCGTTGTCAGAAGTAAGTTGGCCGCAGTGTTAT
CACTCATGGTTATGGCAGCACTGCATAATTCTCTTACTGTCATGCCATCCGTAAGATGCTTTTCTGTGAC
TGGTGAGTACTCAACCAAGTCATTCTGAGAATAGTGTATGCGGCGACCGAGTTGCTCTTGCCCGGCGTCA
ATACGGGATAATACCGCGCCACATAGCAGAACTTTAAAAGTGCTCATCATTGGAAAACGTTCTTCGGGGC
GAAAACTCTCAAGGATCTTACCGCTGTTGAGATCCAGTTCGATGTAACCCACTCGTGCACCCAACTGATC
TTCAGCATCTTTTACTTTCACCAGCGTTTCTGGGTGAGCAAAAACAGGAAGGCAAAATGCCGCAAAAAAG
GGAATAAGGGCGACACGGAAATGTTGAATACTCATACTCTTCCTTTTTCAATATTATTGAAGCATTTATC
AAGGTTATTGTCTCATGAGCGGATACATATTTGAATGTATTTAGAAAAATAAACAAATAGGGGTTCCGCG
CACGAATTGGCCAGCGCTGCCATTTTTGGGGTGAGGCCGTTCGCGGCCGAGGGGCGCAGCCCCTGGGGGG
ATGGGAGGCCCGCGTTAGCGGGCCGGGAGGGTTCGAGAAGGGGGGGCACCCCCCTTCGGCGTGCGCGGTC
ACGCGCACAGGGCGCAGCCCTGGTTAAAAACAAGGTTTATAAATATTGGTTTAAAAGCAGGTTAAAAGAC
AGGTTAGCGGTGGCCGAAAAACGGGCGGAAACCCTTGCAAATGCTGGATTTTCTGCCTGTGGACAGCCCC
TCAAATGTCAATAGGTGCGCCCCTCATCTGTCAGCACTCTGCCCCTCAAGTGTCAAGGATCGCGCCCCTC
ATCTGTCAGTAGTCGCGCCCCTCAAGTGTCAATACCGCAGGGCACTTATCCCCAGGCTTGTCCACATCAT
CTGTGGGAAACTCGCGTAAAATCAGGCGTTTTCGCCGATTTGCGAGGCTGGCCAGCTCCACGTCGCCGGC
CGAAATCGAGCCTGCCCCTCATCTGTCAACGCCGCGCCGGGTGAGTCGGCCCCTCAAGTGTCAACGTCCG
CCCCTCATCTGTCAGTGAGGGCCAAGTTTTCCGCGAGGTATCCACAACGCCGGCGGCCGCGGTGTCTCGC
ACACGGCTTCGACGGCGTTTCTGGCGCGTTTGCAGGGCCATAGACGGCCGCCAGCCCAGCGGCGAGGGCA
ACCAGCCCGGTGAGCGTCGCAAAGGAGATCCTGATCTGACTGATGGGCTGCCTGTATCGAGTGGTGATTT
TGTGCCGAGCTGCCGGTCGGGGAGCTGTTGGCTGGCTGGTGGCAGGATATATTGTGGTGTAAACAAATTG
ACGCTTAGACAACTTAATAACACATTGCGGACGTTTTTAATGTACTGGGGTGGATGCAGTGGGCCCCACT
CTGTGAAGACAATGCCGAATTCGGATCCGGAGGGAGGCGTGTCGTTTTAGTGAGGATCTCTCTGCCGACA
GTGGTCCCAAAAACCACGTCTACAAAGCAAGTGGATCTGACGTAAGGGATGACGCACACTATATAAGGTT
TTGCTATTCATTGAAAGCAGTAGTGACTGATTTGTATATAATGTACTGTATTTTTACAACAATTACCAAC
AACAACAAACAACAAACAACATTACAATTACTATTTACAATTACAATGGAGGACGCCAAAAACATAAAGA
AAGGCCCGGCGCCATTCTATCCGCTGGAAGATGGAACCGCTGGAGAGCAACTGCATAAGGCTATGAAGAG
ATACGCCCTGGTTCCTGGAACAATTGCTTTTACAGATGCACATATCGAGGTGGACATCACTTACGCTGAG
TACTTCGAAATGTCCGTTCGGTTGGCAGAAGCTATGAAACGATATGGGCTGAATACAAATCACAGAATCG
TCGTATGCAGTGAAAACTCTCTTCAATTCTTTATGCCGGTGTTGGGCGCGTTATTTATCGGAGTTGCAGT
TGCGCCCGCGAACGACATTTATAATGAACGTGAATTGCTCAACAGTATGGGCATTTCGCAGCCTACCGTG
GTGTTCGTTTCCAAAAAGGGGTTGCAAAAAATTTTGAACGTGCAAAAAAAGCTCCCAATCATCCAAAAAA
TTATTATCATGGATTCTAAAACGGATTACCAGGGATTTCAGTCGATGTACACGTTCGTCACATCTCATCT
ACCTCCCGGTTTTAATGAATACGATTTTGTGCCAGAGTCCTTCGATAGGGACAAGACAATTGCACTGATC
ATGAACTCCTCTGGATCTACTGGTCTGCCTAAAGGTGTCGCTCTGCCTCATAGAACTGCCTGCGTGAGAT
TCTCGCATGCCAGAGATCCTATTTTTGGCAATCAAATCATTCCGGATACTGCGATTTTAAGTGTTGTTCC
ATTCCATCACGGTTTTGGAATGTTTACTACACTCGGATATTTGATATGTGGATTTCGAGTCGTCTTAATG
TATAGATTTGAAGAAGAACTGTTTCTGAGGAGCCTTCAGGATTACAAGATTCAAAGTGCGCTGCTGGTGC
CAACCCTATTCTCCTTCTTCGCCAAAAGCACTCTGATTGACAAATACGATTTATCTAATTTACACGAAAT
TGCTTCTGGTGGCGCTCCCCTCTCTAAGGAAGTCGGGGAAGCGGTTGCCAAGAGGTTCCATCTGCCAGGT
ATCAGGCAAGGATATGGGCTCACTGAGACTACATCAGCTATTCTGATTACACCCGAGGGGGATGATAAAC
CGGGCGCGGTCGGTAAAGTTGTTCCATTTTTTGAAGCGAAGGTTGTGGATCTGGATACCGGGAAAACGCT
GGGCGTTAATCAAAGAGGCGAACTGTGTGTGAGAGGTCCTATGATTATGTCCGGTTATGTAAACAATCCG
GAAGCGACCAACGCCTTGATTGACAAGGATGGATGGCTACATTCTGGAGACATAGCTTACTGGGACGAGG
ACGAACACTTCTTCATCGTTGACCGCCTGAAGTCTCTGATTAAGTACAAAGGCTATCAGGTGGCTCCCGC
TGAATTGGAATCCATCTTGCTCCAACACCCCAACATCTTCGACGCAGGTGTCGCAGGTCTGCCCGACGAT
GACGCCGGTGAACTTCCCGCCGCCGTTGTTGTTTTGGAGCACGGAAAGACGATGACGGAAAAAGAGATCG
TGGATTACGTCGCCAGTCAAGTAACAACCGCGAAAAAGTTGCGCGGAGGAGTTGTGTTTGTGGACGAAGT
ACCGAAAGGTCTTACCGGAAAACTCGACGCAAGAAAAATCAGAGAGATCCTCATAAAGGCCAAGAAGGGC
GGAAAGATCGCCGTGGGTTCGGATTATAAGGACCATGACGGAGACTATAAGGACCATGACCTCGACGCTG
CAGCAGCGGATTATAAGGACGATGACGATAAGTGAGCTTGTCCTGCTTTAATGAGATATGCGAGAAGCCT
ATGATCGCATGATATTTGCTTTCAATTCTGTTGTGCACGTTGTAAAAAACCTGAGCATGTGTAGCTCAGA
TCCTTACCGCCGGTTTCGGTTCATTCTAATGAATATATCACCCGTTACTATCGTATTTTTATGAATAATA
TTCTCCGTTCAATTTACTGATTGTACCCTACTACTTATATGTACAATATTAAAATGAAAACAATATATTG
TGCTGAATAGGTTTATAGCGACATCTATGATAGAGCGCCACAATAACAAACAATTGCGTTTTATTATTAC
AAATCCAATTTTAAAAAAAGCGGCAGAACCGGTCAAACCTAAAAGACTGATTACATAAATCTTATTCAAA
TTTCAAAAGTGCCCCAGGGGCTAGTATCTACGACACACCGAGCGGCGAACTAATAACGCTCACTGAAGGG
AACTCCGGTTCCCCGCCGGCGCGCATGGGTGAGATTCCTTGAAGTTGAGTATTGGCCGTCCGCTCTACCG
AAAGTTACGGGCACCATTCAACCCGGTCCAGCACGGCGGCCGGGTAACCGACTTGCTGCCCCGAGAATTA
TGCAGCATTTTTTTGGTGTATGTGGGCCCCAAATGAAGTGCAGGTCAAACCTTGACAGTGACGACAAATC
GTTGGGCGGGTCCAGGGCGAATTTTGCGACAACATGTCGAGGCTCAGCAGGACCGCT
